>Addgene plasmid #144566 | TFORF3090 | addgene full sequence | sequence record 404288 | Addgene NGS Result
TTAATGTAGTCTTATGCAATACTCTTGTAGTCTTGCAACATGGTAACGATGAGTTAGCAACATGCCTTAC
AAGGAGAGAAAAAGCACCGTGCATGCCGATTGGTGGAAGTAAGGTGGTACGATCGTGCCTTATTAGGAAG
GCAACAGACGGGTCTGACATGGATTGGACGAACCACTGAATTGCCGCATTGCAGAGATATTGTATTTAAG
TGCCTAGCTCGATACATAAACGGGTCTCTCTGGTTAGACCAGATCTGAGCCTGGGAGCTCTCTGGCTAAC
TAGGGAACCCACTGCTTAAGCCTCAATAAAGCTTGCCTTGAGTGCTTCAAGTAGTGTGTGCCCGTCTGTT
GTGTGACTCTGGTAACTAGAGATCCCTCAGACCCTTTTAGTCAGTGTGGAAAATCTCTAGCAGTGGCGCC
CGAACAGGGACTTGAAAGCGAAAGGGAAACCAGAGGAGCTCTCTCGACGCAGGACTCGGCTTGCTGAAGC
GCGCACGGCAAGAGGCGAGGGGCGGCGACTGGTGAGTACGCCAAAAATTTTGACTAGCGGAGGCTAGAAG
GAGAGAGATGGGTGCGAGAGCGTCAGTATTAAGCGGGGGAGAATTAGATCGCGATGGGAAAAAATTCGGT
TAAGGCCAGGGGGAAAGAAAAAATATAAATTAAAACATATAGTATGGGCAAGCAGGGAGCTAGAACGATT
CGCAGTTAATCCTGGCCTGTTAGAAACATCAGAAGGCTGTAGACAAATACTGGGACAGCTACAACCATCC
CTTCAGACAGGATCAGAAGAACTTAGATCATTATATAATACAGTAGCAACCCTCTATTGTGTGCATCAAA
GGATAGAGATAAAAGACACCAAGGAAGCTTTAGACAAGATAGAGGAAGAGCAAAACAAAAGTAAGACCAC
CGCACAGCAAGCGGCCGCTGATCTTCAGACCTGGAGGAGGAGATATGAGGGACAATTGGAGAAGTGAATT
ATATAAATATAAAGTAGTAAAAATTGAACCATTAGGAGTAGCACCCACCAAGGCAAAGAGAAGAGTGGTG
CAGAGAGAAAAAAGAGCAGTGGGAATAGGAGCTTTGTTCCTTGGGTTCTTGGGAGCAGCAGGAAGCACTA
TGGGCGCAGCGTCAATGACGCTGACGGTACAGGCCAGACAATTATTGTCTGGTATAGTGCAGCAGCAGAA
CAATTTGCTGAGGGCTATTGAGGCGCAACAGCATCTGTTGCAACTCACAGTCTGGGGCATCAAGCAGCTC
CAGGCAAGAATCCTGGCTGTGGAAAGATACCTAAAGGATCAACAGCTCCTGGGGATTTGGGGTTGCTCTG
GAAAACTCATTTGCACCACTGCTGTGCCTTGGAATGCTAGTTGGAGTAATAAATCTCTGGAACAGATTTG
GAATCACACGACCTGGATGGAGTGGGACAGAGAAATTAACAATTACACAAGCTTAATACACTCCTTAATT
GAAGAATCGCAAAACCAGCAAGAAAAGAATGAACAAGAATTATTGGAATTAGATAAATGGGCAAGTTTGT
GGAATTGGTTTAACATAACAAATTGGCTGTGGTATATAAAATTATTCATAATGATAGTAGGAGGCTTGGT
AGGTTTAAGAATAGTTTTTGCTGTACTTTCTATAGTGAATAGAGTTAGGCAGGGATATTCACCATTATCG
TTTCAGACCCACCTCCCAACCCCGAGGGGACCCATGCATTGCATCTCAATTAGTCAGCAACCAGGTGTGG
AAAGTCCCCAGGCTCCCCAGCAGGCAGAAGTATGCAAAGCATGCGTCTCAATTAGTCAGCAACCATAGTC
CCGCCCCTAACTCCGCCCATCCCGCCCCTAACTCCGCCCAGTTCCGCCCATTCTCCGCCCCATGGCTGAC
TAATTTTTTTTATTTATGCAGAGGCCGAGGCCGCCTCGGCCTCTGAGCTATTCCAGAAGTAGTGAGGAGG
CTTTTTTGGAGGCCTAGGCTTTTGCAAAAAGCTTTCTAGAGGTACCACCGGAGCTTACCATGACCGAGTA
CAAGCCCACGGTGCGCCTCGCCACCCGCGACGACGTCCCCAGGGCCGTACGCACCCTCGCCGCCGCGTTC
GCCGACTACCCCGCCACGCGCCACACCGTCGATCCGGACCGCCACATCGAGCGGGTCACCGAGCTGCAAG
AACTCTTCCTCACGCGCGTCGGGCTCGACATCGGCAAGGTGTGGGTCGCGGACGACGGCGCCGCCGTGGC
GGTCTGGACCACGCCGGAGAGCGTCGAAGCGGGGGCGGTGTTCGCCGAGATCGGCCCGCGCATGGCCGAG
TTGAGCGGTTCCCGGCTGGCCGCGCAGCAACAGATGGAAGGCCTCCTGGCGCCGCACCGGCCCAAGGAGC
CCGCGTGGTTCCTGGCCACCGTCGGCGTCTCGCCCGACCACCAGGGCAAGGGTCTGGGCAGCGCCGTCGT
GCTCCCCGGAGTGGAGGCGGCCGAGCGCGCCGGGGTGCCCGCCTTCCTGGAGACCTCCGCGCCCCGCAAC
CTCCCCTTCTACGAGCGGCTCGGCTTCACCGTCACCGCCGACGTCGAGGTGCCCGAAGGACCGCGCACCT
GGTGCATGACCCGCAAGCCCGGTGCCAGTTAACGAATTCTAGATCTTGAGACAAATGGCAGTATTCATCC
ACAATTTTAAAAGAAAAGGGGGGATTGGGGGGTACAGTGCAGGGGAAAGAATAGTAGACATAATAGCAAC
AGACATACAAACTAAAGAATTACAAAAACAAATTACAAAAATTCAAAATTTTCGGGTTTATTACAGGGAC
AGCAGAGATCCACTTTGGCGCCGGCTCGAGGCCTGCAGGTGCAAAGATGGATAAAGTTTTAAACAGAGAG
GAATCTTTGCAGCTAATGGACCTTCTAGGTCTTGAAAGGAGTGGGAATTGGCTCCGGTGCCCGTCAGTGG
GCAGAGCGCACATCGCCCACAGTCCCCGAGAAGTTGGGGGGAGGGGTCGGCAATTGAACCGGTGCCTAGA
GAAGGTGGCGCGGGGTAAACTGGGAAAGTGATGTCGTGTACTGGCTCCGCCTTTTTCCCGAGGGTGGGGG
AGAACCGTATATAAGTGCAGTAGTCGCCGTGAACGTTCTTTTTCGCAACGGGTTTGCCGCCAGAACACAG
GTAAGTGCCGTGTGTGGTTCCCGCGGGCCTGGCCTCTTTACGGGTTATGGCCCTTGCGTGCCTTGAATTA
CTTCCACCTGGCTGCAGTACGTGATTCTTGATCCCGAGCTTCGGGTTGGAAGTGGGTGGGAGAGTTCGAG
GCCTTGCGCTTAAGGAGCCCCTTCGCCTCGTGCTTGAGTTGAGGCCTGGCCTGGGCGCTGGGGCCGCCGC
GTGCGAATCTGGTGGCACCTTCGCGCCTGTCTCGCTGCTTTCGATAAGTCTCTAGCCATTTAAAATTTTT
GATGACCTGCTGCGACGCTTTTTTTCTGGCAAGATAGTCTTGTAAATGCGGGCCAAGATCTGCACACTGG
TATTTCGGTTTTTGGGGCCGCGGGCGGCGACGGGGCCCGTGCGTCCCAGCGCACATGTTCGGCGAGGCGG
GGCCTGCGAGCGCGGCCACCGAGAATCGGACGGGGGTAGTCTCAAGCTGGCCGGCCTGCTCTGGTGCCTG
GCCTCGCGCCGCCGTGTATCGCCCCGCCCTGGGCGGCAAGGCTGGCCCGGTCGGCACCAGTTGCGTGAGC
GGAAAGATGGCCGCTTCCCGGCCCTGCTGCAGGGAGCTCAAAATGGAGGACGCGGCGCTCGGGAGAGCGG
GCGGGTGAGTCACCCACACAAAGGAAAAGGGCCTTTCCGTCCTCAGCCGTCGCTTCATGTGACTCCACGG
AGTACCGGGCGCCGTCCAGGCACCTCGATTAGTTCTCGAGCTTTTGGAGTACGTCGTCTTTAGGTTGGGG
GGAGGGGTTTTATGCGATGGAGTTTCCCCACACTGAGTGGGTGGAGACTGAAGTTAGGCCAGCTTGGCAC
TTGATGTAATTCTCCTTGGAATTTGCCCTTTTTGAGTTTGGATCTTGGTTCATTCTCAAGCCTCAGACAG
TGGTTCAAAGTTTTTTTCTTCCATTTCAGGTGTCGTGAGGCTAGCATCGATTGATCAACAAGTTTGTACA
AAAAAGTTGGCACCATGATAGGCATGTTGGAAAGTCTTCAGCATGAATCAGATCTCCTTCAGCATGATCA
AATTCATACTGGAGAGAAACCTTATGAATGTAATGAATGTAGAAAAACTTTTAGCCTGAAGCAAAACCTT
GTAGAGCATAAGAAAATGCATACTGGAGAGAAATCTCATGAATGCACTGAATGTGGTAAAGTGTGCTCTC
GAGTCTCATCTCTTACTCTACACCTTAGAAGTCACACAGGAAAGAAGGCATATAAATGTAATAAATGTGG
AAAAGCCTTCAGCCAGAAGGAAAACTTCCTTTCTCATCAGAAACATCACACTGGAGAGAAACCTTATGAA
TGTGAAAAAGTTTCTATTCAGATGCCAACCATCATCAGACACCAGAAAAATCATACAGGAACCAAACCCT
ATGCATGTAAGGAATGTGGCAAAGCCTTTAACGGCAAAGCATATCTCACTGAGCATGAGAAAATTCATAC
TGGAGAAAAACCATTTGAATGTAATCAGTGTGGAAGAGCCTTCAGCCAGAAGCAATACCTCATTAAACAT
CAGAACATCCATACTGGAAAGAAGCCCTTTAAATGTAGTGAGTGTGGAAAAGCTTTTAGCCAGAAGGAAA
ACCTCATTATACATCAGAGAATCCATACTGGAGAGAAACCTTATGAATGTAAAGGGTGTGGGAAAGCTTT
CATTCAGAAGTCAAGCCTCATTAGACACCAGAGAAGTCACACAGGAGAGAAACCTTATACGTGTAAGGAA
TGTGGGAAAGCCTTCAGTGGCAAGTCAAATCTCACAGAGCATGAGAAAATTCATATTGGAGAGAAACCCT
ACAAATGTAATGAATGTGGAACAATCTTCAGGCAGAAGCAATACCTCATTAAACATCACAATATTCATAC
AGGAGAGAAACCCTATGAATGTAATAAATGTGGAAAAGCCTTCTCTCGAATCACATCACTTATTGTACAT
GTGAGAATTCATACAGGTGATAAGCCTTATGAGTGTAAGGTCTGTGGGAAAGCCTTCTGTCAAAGCTCAT
CTCTTACTGTGCACATGAGAAGCCATACAGGTGAGAAACCCTATGGTTGTAATGAATGTGGGAAAGCCTT
TTCTCAGTTCTCAACCCTTGCTCTGCACATGAGAATCCATACTGGTGAAAAACCTTATCAGTGTAGTGAA
TGTGGGAAAGCTTTCAGCCAAAAGTCACATCACATTAGACACCAGAGAATTCATACTCATTTGCCAACTT
TCTTGTACAAAGTGGTTGATATCGGTAAGCCTATCCCTAACCCTCTCCTCGGTCTCGATTCTACGTAGTA
ATGAACTAGTCCGTAACTTGAAAGTATTTCGATTTCTTGGCTTTATATATCTTGTGGAAAGGACGATGCC
CTAATGTTTGGACCTAGTTTACGCGTTAAGTCGACAATCAACCTCTGGATTACAAAATTTGTGAAAGATT
GACTGGTATTCTTAACTATGTTGCTCCTTTTACGCTATGTGGATACGCTGCTTTAATGCCTTTGTATCAT
GCTATTGCTTCCCGTATGGCTTTCATTTTCTCCTCCTTGTATAAATCCTGGTTGCTGTCTCTTTATGAGG
AGTTGTGGCCCGTTGTCAGGCAACGTGGCGTGGTGTGCACTGTGTTTGCTGACGCAACCCCCACTGGTTG
GGGCATTGCCACCACCTGTCAGCTCCTTTCCGGGACTTTCGCTTTCCCCCTCCCTATTGCCACGGCGGAA
CTCATCGCCGCCTGCCTTGCCCGCTGCTGGACAGGGGCTCGGCTGTTGGGCACTGACAATTCCGTGGTGT
TGTCGGGGAAATCATCGTCCTTTCCTTGGCTGCTCGCCTGTGTTGCCACCTGGATTCTGCGCGGGACGTC
CTTCTGCTACGTCCCTTCGGCCCTCAATCCAGCGGACCTTCCTTCCCGCGGCCTGCTGCCGGCTCTGCGG
CCTCTTCCGCGTCTTCGCCTTCGCCCTCAGACGAGTCGGATCTCCCTTTGGGCCGCCTCCCCGCGTCGAC
TTTAAGACCAATGACTTACAAGGCAGCTGTAGATCTTAGCCACTTTTTAAAAGAAAAGGGGGGACTGGAA
GGGCTAATTCACTCCCAACGAAGACAAGATCTGCTTTTTGCTTGTACTGGGTCTCTCTGGTTAGACCAGA
TCTGAGCCTGGGAGCTCTCTGGCTAACTAGGGAACCCACTGCTTAAGCCTCAATAAAGCTTGCCTTGAGT
GCTTCAAGTAGTGTGTGCCCGTCTGTTGTGTGACTCTGGTAACTAGAGATCCCTCAGACCCTTTTAGTCA
GTGTGGAAAATCTCTAGCAGTACGTATAGTAGTTCATGTCATCTTATTATTCAGTATTTATAACTTGCAA
AGAAATGAATATCAGAGAGTGAGAGGAACTTGTTTATTGCAGCTTATAATGGTTACAAATAAAGCAATAG
CATCACAAATTTCACAAATAAAGCATTTTTTTCACTGCATTCTAGTTGTGGTTTGTCCAAACTCATCAAT
GTATCTTATCATGTCTGGCTCTAGCTATCCCGCCCCTAACTCCGCCCATCCCGCCCCTAACTCCGCCCAG
TTCCGCCCATTCTCCGCCCCATGGCTGACTAATTTTTTTTATTTATGCAGAGGCCGAGGCCGCCTCGGCC
TCTGAGCTATTCCAGAAGTAGTGAGGAGGCTTTTTTGGAGGCCTAGGGACGTACCCAATTCGCCCTATAG
TGAGTCGTATTACGCGCGCTCACTGGCCGTCGTTTTACAACGTCGTGACTGGGAAAACCCTGGCGTTACC
CAACTTAATCGCCTTGCAGCACATCCCCCTTTCGCCAGCTGGCGTAATAGCGAAGAGGCCCGCACCGATC
GCCCTTCCCAACAGTTGCGCAGCCTGAATGGCGAATGGG
[124 nt withheld, positions 7040-7163]
C
[91 nt withheld, positions 7165-7255]
A
[49 nt withheld, positions 7257-7305]
CCTTTGACGTTGGAGTCCACGTTCTTT
[37 nt withheld, positions 7333-7369]
ACCCTATCTCGGTCTATTCTTTTGATTTATAAGGGATTTTGCCGATTTCGGCCTATTGGTTAAAAAATGA
GCTGATTTAACAAAAATTTAACGCGAATTTTAACAAAATATTAACGCTTACAATTTAGGTGGCACTTTTC
GGGGAAATGTGCGCGGAACCCCTATTTGTTTATTTTTCTAAATACATTCAAATATGTATCCGCTCATGAG
ACAATAACCCTGATAAATGCTTCAATAATATTGAAAAAGGAAGAGTATGAGTATTCAACATTTCCGTGTC
GCCCTTATTCCCTTTTTTGCGGCATTTTGCCTTCCTGTTTTTGCTCACCCAGAAACGCTGGTGAAAGTAA
AAGATGCTGAAGATCAGTTGGGTGCACGAGTGGGTTACATCGAACTGGATCTCAACAGCGGTAAGATCCT
TGAGAGTTTTCGCCCCGAAGAACGTTTTCCAATGATGAGCACTTTTAAAGTTCTGCTATGTGGCGCGGTA
TTATCCCGTATTGACGCCGGGCAAGAGCAACTCGGTCGCCGCATACACTATTCTCAGAATGACTTGGTTG
AGTACTCACCAGTCACAGAAAAGCATCTTACGGATGGCATGACAGTAAGAGAATTATGCAGTGCTGCCAT
AACCATGAGTGATAACACTGCGGCCAACTTACTTCTGACAACGATCGGAGGACCGAAGGAGCTAACCGCT
TTTTTGCACAACATGGGGGATCATGTAACTCGCCTTGATCGTTGGGAACCGGAGCTGAATGAAGCCATAC
CAAACGACGAGCGTGACACCACGATGCCTGTAGCAATGGCAACAACGTTGCGCAAACTATTAACTGGCGA
ACTACTTACTCTAGCTTCCCGGCAACAATTAATAGACTGGATGGAGGCGGATAAAGTTGCAGGACCACTT
CTGCGCTCGGCCCTTCCGGCTGGCTGGTTTATTGCTGATAAATCTGGAGCCGGTGAGCGTGGGTCTCGCG
GTATCATTGCAGCACTGGGGCCAGATGGTAAGCCCTCCCGTATCGTAGTTATCTACACGACGGGGAGTCA
GGCAACTATGGATGAACGAAATAGACAGATCGCTGAGATAGGTGCCTCACTGATTAAGCATTGGTAACTG
TCAGACCAAGTTTACTCATATATACTTTAGATTGATTTAAAACTTCATTTTTAATTTAAAAGGATCTAGG
TGAAGATCCTTTTTGATAATCTCATGACCAAAATCCCTTAACGTGAGTTTTCGTTCCACTGAGCGTCAGA
CCCCGTAGAAAAGATCAAAGGATCTTCTTGAGATCCTTTTTTTCTGCGCGTAATCTGCTGCTTGCAAACA
AAAAAACCACCGCTACCAGCGGTGGTTTGTTTGCCGGATCAAGAGCTACCAACTCTTTTTCCGAAGGTAA
CTGGCTTCAGCAGAGCGCAGATACCAAATACTGTTCTTCTAGTGTAGCCGTAGTTAGGCCACCACTTCAA
GAACTCTGTAGCACCGCCTACATACCTCGCTCTGCTAATCCTGTTACCAGTGGCTGCTGCCAGTGGCGAT
AAGTCGTGTCTTACCGGGTTGGACTCAAGACGATAGTTACCGGATAAGGCGCAGCGGTCGGGCTGAACGG
GGGGTTCGTGCACACAGCCCAGCTTGGAGCGAACGACCTACACCGAACTGAGATACCTACAGCGTGAGCT
ATGAGAAAGCGCCACGCTTCCCGAAGGGAGAAAGGCGGACAGGTATCCGGTAAGCGGCAGGGTCGGAACA
GGAGAGCGCACGAGGGAGCTTCCAGGGGGAAACGCCTGGTATCTTTATAGTCCTGTCGGGTTTCGCCACC
TCTGACTTGAGCGTCGATTTTTGTGATGCTCGTCAGGGGGGCGGAGCCTATGGAAAAACGCCAGCAACGC
GGCCTTTTTACGGTTCCTGGCCTTTTGCTGGCCTTTTGCTCACATGTTCTTTCCTGCGTTATCCCCTGAT
TCTGTGGATAACCGTATTACCGCCTTTGAGTGAGCTGATACCGCTCGCCGCAGCCGAACGACCGAGCGCA
GCGAGTCAGTGAGCGAGGAAGCGGAAGAGCGCCCAATACGCAAACCGCCTCTCCCCGCGCGTTGGCCGAT
TCATTAATGCAGCTGGCACGACAGGTTTCCCGACTGGAAAGCGGGCAGTGAGCGCAACGCAATTAATGTG
AGTTAGCTCACTCATTAGGCACCCCAGGCTTTACACTTTATGCTTCCGGCTCGTATGTTGTGTGGAATTG
TGAGCGGATAACAATTTCACACAGGAAACAGCTATGACCATGATTACGCCAAGCGCGCAATTAACCCTCA
CTAAAGGGAACAAAAGCTGGAGCTGCAAGC
Features (pLannotate 1.2.2; 35 found; start..end, strand, type, name):
      5..231     +  promoter       RSV promoter: Rous sarcoma virus enhancer/promoter
    232..412     +  LTR            5' LTR (truncated): truncated 5' long terminal repeat (LTR) from HIV-1
    459..584     +  misc_feature   HIV-1 Ψ: packaging signal of human immunodeficiency virus type 1
    568..931     +  CDS            HIV-1 gag (fragment): gag protein from human immunodeficiency virus 1; gag
   1077..1310    +  misc_feature   RRE: The Rev response element (RRE) of HIV-1 allows for Rev-dependent mRNA export from the nucleus to the cytoplasm.
   1687..1713    +  CDS            Rev (fragment): human immunodeficiency virus 1 (HIV-1) Rev protein; rev; enhances nuclear export of unspliced and incompletely spliced viral mRNAs
   1720..1743    +  promoter       SV40 promoter (fragment): SV40 early promoter
   1744..1815    +  promoter       SV40 promoter (fragment): SV40 enhancer and early promoter
   1839..1974    +  rep_origin     SV40 ori: SV40 origin of replication
   2020..2616    +  CDS            PuroR (fragment): puromycin N-acetyltransferase; pac from Streptomyces; confers resistance to puromycin
   2665..2782    +  misc_feature   cPPT/CTS: central polypurine tract and central termination sequence of HIV-1
   2847..2913    +  CDS            small t antigen (fragment): SV40 (simian virus 40) small t antigen
   2920..4098    +  promoter       EF-1α promoter: strong constitutive promoter for human elongation factor EF-1α
   4119..4136    +  protein_bind   attB1 (fragment): mutant version of attB; core recombination site for the Gateway® BP reaction BP Clonase™
   4145..4603    +  CDS            ZNF260 (fragment): ZN260_HUMAN - Also known as ZFP260. Experimental evidence at protein level: Swiss-Prot protein existence level 1. Transcription factor that acts as a cardiac regulator and an effector of alpha1-adrenergic signaling. Binds to PE response elements (PERE) present in the promoter of genes such as ANF/NPPA and acts as a direct transcriptional activator of NPPA. Also acts as a cofactor with GATA4, a key cardiac regulator (By similarity). From Homo sapiens (Human).
   5288..5306    +  CDS            CCR5TC (fragment): zinc-finger domain from the CCR5-224 (+) zinc-finger nuclease that recognizes the left half-site target sequence in the human CCR5 gene (Perez et al., 2008; Gross et al., 2013)
   5388..5405    -  protein_bind   attB2 (fragment): mutant version of attB; core recombination site for the Gateway® BP reaction BP Clonase™
   5414..5455    +  CDS            V5 tag: epitope tag from simian virus 5
   5471..5524    +  promoter       U6 promoter (fragment): RNA polymerase III promoter for human U6 snRNA
   5566..6154    +  misc_feature   WPRE: woodchuck hepatitis virus posttranscriptional regulatory element
   6205..6224    +  misc_feature   cPPT/CTS (fragment): central polypurine tract and central termination sequence of HIV-1
   6226..6459    +  LTR            3' LTR (ΔU3): self-inactivating 3' long terminal repeat (LTR) from HIV-1
   6537..6658    +  polyA_signal   SV40 poly(A) signal: SV40 polyadenylation signal
   6698..6833    +  rep_origin     SV40 ori: SV40 origin of replication
   6854..6872    -  promoter       T7 promoter: promoter for bacteriophage T7 RNA polymerase
   6880..7035    +  CDS            lacZα (fragment): LacZα fragment of β-galactosidase; lacZ fragment
   7040..7468    +  rep_origin     f1 ori (sequence partly withheld): f1 bacteriophage origin of replication; arrow indicates direction of (+) strand synthesis
   7521..7625    +  promoter       AmpR promoter: bla
   7626..8486    +  CDS            AmpR: β-lactamase; bla; confers resistance to ampicillin, carbenicillin, and related antibiotics
   8657..9245    +  rep_origin     ori: high-copy-number ColE1/pMB1/pBR322/pUC origin of replication
   9428..9520    +  CDS            lacI (fragment): lac repressor; lacI; The lac repressor binds to the lac operator to inhibit transcription in E. coli. This inhibition can be relieved by adding lactose or isopropyl-β-D-thiogalactopyranoside (IPTG).
   9533..9554    +  protein_bind   CAP binding site: CAP binding activates transcription in the presence of cAMP. E. coli catabolite activator protein
   9569..9599    +  promoter       lac promoter: promoter for the E. coli lac operon
   9607..9623    +  protein_bind   lac operator: The lac repressor binds to the lac operator to inhibit transcription in E. coli. This inhibition can be relieved by adding lactose or isopropyl-β-D-thiogalactopyranoside (IPTG). lac repressor encoded by lacI
   9668..9686    +  promoter       T3 promoter: promoter for bacteriophage T3 RNA polymerase
