[The description below was written by a language model from this plasmid's Addgene catalogue record and pLannotate feature annotations shown in this document.]
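Description:
TFORF3090 is a third-generation-style, self-inactivating lentiviral expression plasmid built on the pLX_TRC317 backbone and carrying the human zinc-finger transcription factor ZNF260 (also known as ZFP260, OZRF1 or PEX1). It belongs to a barcoded transcription factor ORF collection. It is propagated in E. coli through a high-copy ColE1/pUC origin with ampicillin resistance, and it also contains an f1 origin and residual lac/T7/T3 cloning-vector elements. The depositor warns that the plasmid can recombine, as is common for LTR-containing vectors.

The viral segment starts with an RSV promoter fused to a truncated HIV-1 5' LTR, which drives genomic RNA production in packaging cells. This is followed by the Ψ packaging signal with a gag fragment, the RRE for Rev-dependent export, and a cPPT/CTS. An SV40 early promoter drives puromycin N-acetyltransferase for selection of transduced mammalian cells. Downstream, the EF-1α promoter drives the ZNF260 ORF, which was inserted by Gateway cloning and is flanked by attB1 and attB2 remnants, with a V5 epitope tag fused at the C terminus. A WPRE enhances transcript expression, and the cassette ends at the ΔU3 3' LTR, followed by an SV40 poly(A) signal outside the provirus.

The automated annotation labels only the first part of the ORF as ZNF260, and the small "CCR5TC" hit probably reflects similarity among zinc-finger repeats. The unique 24-bp barcode described in the record is not annotated as a feature. The construct is intended for overexpressing ZNF260 in mammalian cells, with the barcode identifying the factor in pooled screens such as directed-differentiation studies.
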