Addgene plasmid #144566: TFORF3090
Purpose: Lentiviral vector for overexpressing transcription factor ORFs with unique 24-bp barcodes. Barcodes facilitate identification of transcription factors in pooled screens.
Depositing lab: Feng Zhang. Depositing organization: Broad Institute. Publication: A transcription factor atlas of directed differentiation. Joung J, Ma S, Tay T, Geiger-Schuller KR, Kirchgatterer PC, Verdine VK, Guo B, Arias-Garcia MA, Allen WE, Singh A, Kuksenko O, Abudayyeh OO, Gootenberg JS, Fu Z, Macrae RK, Buenrostro JD, Regev A, Zhang F. Cell. 2023 Jan 5;186(1):209-229.e26. doi: 10.1016/j.cell.2022.11.026. PubMed 36608654.
Backbone
  Vector backbone: pLX_TRC317
  Backbone manufacturer: Broad Institute Genetic Perturbation Platform
  Backbone size w/o insert (bp): 8264
  Vector type: Mammalian Expression, Lentiviral
  Selectable markers: Puromycin
Growth in bacteria
  Bacterial resistance: Ampicillin, 100 μg/mL
  Growth temperature: 37°C
  Growth strain: NEB Stable
  Copy number: High Copy
Gene/Insert
  Gene/Insert name: ZNF260
  Species: H. sapiens (human)
  Insert size (bp): 1445
  Entrez Gene: ZNF260 (a.k.a. PEX1, OZRF1, ZFP260)
  Promoter: EF1a
  Tag / fusion protein: V5 (C terminal on insert)
  Cloning method: Gateway Cloning
  Sequencing primers: 5′ GGGTGGAGACTGAAGTTAGGCCAG; 3′ CACATAGCGTAAAAGGAGCAACATAG
Resource information
  A portion of this plasmid was derived from a plasmid made by: Broad Institute Genetic Perturbation Platform
Terms and licenses: Academic/Nonprofit Terms; Industry Terms: Not Available to Industry
Depositor comments: NM_001012756.2 Please test multiple small colonies in case of plasmid recombination. To make this collection available in a timely manner, a portion of this collection was not fully sequenced by Addgene. If an Addgene verified full plasmid sequence is not available, please contact us prior to placing an order to request the full sequence.
How to cite: TFORF3090 was a gift from Feng Zhang (Addgene plasmid # 144566 ; http://n2t.net/addgene:144566 ; RRID:Addgene_144566)
