>Addgene plasmid #144566 | TFORF3090 | depositor partial sequence | sequence record 285813 | Insert
ATCGATTGATCAACAAGTTTGTACAAAAAAGTTGGCACCATGATAGGCATGTTGGAAAGTCTTCAGCATG
AATCAGATCTCCTTCAGCATGATCAAATTCATACTGGAGAGAAACCTTATGAATGTAATGAATGTAGAAA
AACTTTTAGCCTGAAGCAAAACCTTGTAGAGCATAAGAAAATGCATACTGGAGAGAAATCTCATGAATGC
ACTGAATGTGGTAAAGTGTGCTCTCGAGTCTCATCTCTTACTCTACACCTTAGAAGTCACACAGGAAAGA
AGGCATATAAATGTAATAAATGTGGAAAAGCCTTCAGCCAGAAGGAAAACTTCCTTTCTCATCAGAAACA
TCACACTGGAGAGAAACCTTATGAATGTGAAAAAGTTTCTATTCAGATGCCAACCATCATCAGACACCAG
AAAAATCATACAGGAACCAAACCCTATGCATGTAAGGAATGTGGCAAAGCCTTTAACGGCAAAGCATATC
TCACTGAGCATGAGAAAATTCATACTGGAGAAAAACCATTTGAATGTAATCAGTGTGGAAGAGCCTTCAG
CCAGAAGCAATACCTCATTAAACATCAGAACATCCATACTGGAAAGAAGCCCTTTAAATGTAGTGAGTGT
GGAAAAGCTTTTAGCCAGAAGGAAAACCTCATTATACATCAGAGAATCCATACTGGAGAGAAACCTTATG
AATGTAAAGGGTGTGGGAAAGCTTTCATTCAGAAGTCAAGCCTCATTAGACACCAGAGAAGTCACACAGG
AGAGAAACCTTATACGTGTAAGGAATGTGGGAAAGCCTTCAGTGGCAAGTCAAATCTCACAGAGCATGAG
AAAATTCATATTGGAGAGAAACCCTACAAATGTAATGAATGTGGAACAATCTTCAGGCAGAAGCAATACC
TCATTAAACATCACAATATTCATACAGGAGAGAAACCCTATGAATGTAATAAATGTGGAAAAGCCTTCTC
TCGAATCACATCACTTATTGTACATGTGAGAATTCATACAGGTGATAAGCCTTATGAGTGTAAGGTCTGT
GGGAAAGCCTTCTGTCAAAGCTCATCTCTTACTGTGCACATGAGAAGCCATACAGGTGAGAAACCCTATG
GTTGTAATGAATGTGGGAAAGCCTTTTCTCAGTTCTCAACCCTTGCTCTGCACATGAGAATCCATACTGG
TGAAAAACCTTATCAGTGTAGTGAATGTGGGAAAGCTTTCAGCCAAAAGTCACATCACATTAGACACCAG
AGAATTCATACTCATTTGCCAACTTTCTTGTACAAAGTGGTTGATATCGGTAAGCCTATCCCTAACCCTC
TCCTCGGTCTCGATTCTACGTAGTAATGAACTAGTCCGTAACTTGAAAGTATTTCGATTTCTTGGCTTTA
TATATCTTGTGGAAAGGACGATGCCCTAATGTTTGGACCTAGTTT
