>Addgene plasmid #144566 | TFORF3090 | depositor partial sequence | sequence record 285814 | Barcode
TGCCCTAATGTTTGGACCTAGTTT
